>Addgene plasmid #72532 | pJK611 | depositor full sequence | sequence record 132620 | pJK611 sequence 6493 bps
TGGCGAATGGG
[124 nt withheld, positions 12-135]
C
[91 nt withheld, positions 137-227]
A
[49 nt withheld, positions 229-277]
CCTTTGACGTTGGAGTCCACGTTCTTT
[37 nt withheld, positions 305-341]
ACCCTATCTCGGTCTATTCTTTTGATTTATAAGGGATTTTGCCGATTTCGGCCTATTGGTTAAAAAATGA
GCTGATTTAACAAAAATTTAACGCGAATTTTAACAAAATATTAACGTTTACAATTTCAGGTGGCACTTTT
CGGGGAAATGTGCGCGGAACCCCTATTTGTTTATTTTTCTAAATACATTCAAATATGTATCCGCTCATGA
GACAATAACCCTGATAAATGCTTCAATAATATTGAAAAAGGAAGAGTATGAGTATTCAACATTTCCGTGT
CGCCCTTATTCCCTTTTTTGCGGCATTTTGCCTTCCTGTTTTTGCTCACCCAGAAACGCTGGTGAAAGTA
AAAGATGCTGAAGATCAGTTGGGTGCACGAGTGGGTTACATCGAACTGGATCTCAACAGCGGTAAGATCC
TTGAGAGTTTTCGCCCCGAAGAACGTTTTCCAATGATGAGCACTTTTAAAGTTCTGCTATGTGGCGCGGT
ATTATCCCGTATTGACGCCGGGCAAGAGCAACTCGGTCGCCGCATACACTATTCTCAGAATGACTTGGTT
GAGTACTCACCAGTCACAGAAAAGCATCTTACGGATGGCATGACAGTAAGAGAATTATGCAGTGCTGCCA
TAACCATGAGTGATAACACTGCGGCCAACTTACTTCTGACAACGATCGGAGGACCGAAGGAGCTAACCGC
TTTTTTGCACAACATGGGGGATCATGTAACTCGCCTTGATCGTTGGGAACCGGAGCTGAATGAAGCCATA
CCAAACGACGAGCGTGACACCACGATGCCTGCAGCAATGGCAACAACGTTGCGCAAACTATTAACTGGCG
AACTACTTACTCTAGCTTCCCGGCAACAATTAATAGACTGGATGGAGGCGGATAAAGTTGCAGGACCACT
TCTGCGCTCGGCCCTTCCGGCTGGCTGGTTTATTGCTGATAAATCTGGAGCCGGTGAGCGTGGGTCTCGC
GGTATCATTGCAGCACTGGGGCCAGATGGTAAGCCCTCCCGTATCGTAGTTATCTACACGACGGGGAGTC
AGGCAACTATGGATGAACGAAATAGACAGATCGCTGAGATAGGTGCCTCACTGATTAAGCATTGGTAACT
GTCAGACCAAGTTTACTCATATATACTTTAGATTGATTTAAAACTTCATTTTTAATTTAAAAGGATCTAG
GTGAAGATCCTTTTTGATAATCTCATGACCAAAATCCCTTAACGTGAGTTTTCGTTCCACTGAGCGTCAG
ACCCCGTAGAAAAGATCAAAGGATCTTCTTGAGATCCTTTTTTTCTGCGCGTAATCTGCTGCTTGCAAAC
AAAAAAACCACCGCTACCAGCGGTGGTTTGTTTGCCGGATCAAGAGCTACCAACTCTTTTTCCGAAGGTA
ACTGGCTTCAGCAGAGCGCAGATACCAAATACTGTCCTTCTAGTGTAGCCGTAGTTAGGCCACCACTTCA
AGAACTCTGTAGCACCGCCTACATACCTCGCTCTGCTAATCCTGTTACCAGTGGCTGCTGCCAGTGGCGA
TAAGTCGTGTCTTACCGGGTTGGACTCAAGACGATAGTTACCGGATAAGGCGCAGCGGTCGGGCTGAACG
GGGGGTTCGTGCACACAGCCCAGCTTGGAGCGAACGACCTACACCGAACTGAGATACCTACAGCGTGAGC
TATGAGAAAGCGCCACGCTTCCCGAAGGGAGAAAGGCGGACAGGTATCCGGTAAGCGGCAGGGTCGGAAC
AGGAGAGCGCACGAGGGAGCTTCCAGGGGGAAACGCCTGGTATCTTTATAGTCCTGTCGGGTTTCGCCAC
CTCTGACTTGAGCGTCGATTTTTGTGATGCTCGTCAGGGGGGCGGAGCCTATGGAAAAACGCCAGCAACG
CGGCCTTTTTACGGTTCCTGGCCTTTTGCTGGCCTTTTGCTCACATGTTCTTTCCTGCGTTATCCCCTGA
TTCTGTGGATAACCGTATTACCGCCTTTGAGTGAGCTGATACCGCTCGCCGCAGCCGAACGACCGAGCGC
AGCGAGTCAGTGAGCGAGGAAGCGGAAGAGCGCCTGATGCGGTATTTTCTCCTTACGCATCTGTGCGGTA
TTTCACACCGCATATATGGTGCACTCTCAGTACAATCTGCTCTGATGCCGCATAGTTAAGCCAGTATACA
CTCCGCTATCGCTACGTGACTGGGTCATGGCTGCGCCCCGACACCCGCCAACACCCGCTGACGCGCCCTG
ACGGGCTTGTCTGCTCCCGGCATCCGCTTACAGACAAGCTGTGACCGTCTCCGGGAGCTGCATGTGTCAG
AGGTTTTCACCGTCATCACCGAAACGCGCGAGGCAGCTGCGGTAAAGCTCATCAGCGTGGTCGTGAAGCG
ATTCACAGATGTCTGCCTGTTCATCCGCGTCCAGCTCGTTGAGTTTCTCCAGAAGCGTTAATGTCTGGCT
TCTGATAAAGCGGGCCATGTTAAGGGCGGTTTTTTCCTGTTTGGTCACTGATGCCTCCGTGTAAGGGGGA
TTTCTGTTCATGGGGGTAATGATACCGATGAAACGAGAGAGGATGCTCACGATACGGGTTACTGATGATG
AACATGCCCGGTTACTGGAACGTTGTGAGGGTAAACAACTGGCGGTATGGATGCGGCGGGACCAGAGAAA
AATCACTCAGGGTCAATGCCAGCGCTTCGTTAATACAGATGTAGGTGTTCCACAGGGTAGCCAGCAGCAT
CCTGCGATGCAGATCCGGAACATAATGGTGCAGGGCGCTGACTTCCGCGTTTCCAGACTTTACGAAACAC
GGAAACCGAAGACCATTCATGTTGTTGCTCAGGTCGCAGACGTTTTGCAGCAGCAGTCGCTTCACGTTCG
CTCGCGTATCGGTGATTCATTCTGCTAACCAGTAAGGCAACCCCGCCAGCCTAGCCGGGTCCTCAACGAC
AGGAGCACGATCATGCGCACCCGTGGCCAGGACCCAACGCTGCCCGAGATCTCGATCCCGCGAAATTAAT
ACGACTCACTATAGGGAGACCACAACGGTTTCCCTCTAGAAATAATTTTGTTTAACTTTAAGAAGGAGAT
ATACATATGAAAGCAGCAATTATCGTATTCCCCGGTACCAACCGGGAGCGCGATATGGCCATTGCCCTCA
AGCGCGTTACAGGGCAGGCCCCGCGCATGATCTGGCACCATGAAACAGATCTGGGAGATACCGATCTAGT
CGTGCTGCCAGGTGGTTTCAGCTATGGCGATTATCTGCGCTGTGGTGCCATGGCAGCGCATTCTCCCATC
ATGGCGGCTATCAAAGCCTTTGCCCAAAAGGGTGGCCATATTTTGGGTGTGTGCAACGGCTTCCAGATTT
TAACGGAAACAGGGCTTCTGCCCGGTGCTCTGTTGCGCAACGCCAACCTGCGCTTTCTCTCTCAGGATTG
CTACCTGAAGGTGGAAGCAGAGAACACACCTTTCACTCACAAGTGGAAGAAGGGTGATGTTTTCCGCACC
CCTCTGGCCCATGGTGATGGCAATTACACGGCAGATATCGCCACGCTGGAACGGCTTGAAGGTGAAGGTC
TTGTGGCTTTCCACTATGCCGATGCCAAAGGCAATGTGCAGGCTGATGATGCCATCAGCAACCCCAATGG
CAGCATCAACAGCATTGCGGGTATTCTGAGCGAAAACAAACGCATTTGCGGCATGATGCCTCATCCAGAA
GATCTGGTTGATCCTCTCATGGGTGGGGAAGATGGTCTGCCATTGTTCCAAGGTCTGGTGGAGGCTGTAG
TCCGGTGAATAAGCCTGTAACCGTTGATGAATCCCTTGCCCGTGAATTCGGGCTGACATCTGAGGAATAC
GGTCGTGTGCTGTCCATTATGGGCCGCACCCCCAGCCTGACAGAGCTGGGCGTGTTCTCTGTGATGTGGT
CGGAACACTGCTCCTACAAATCTTCCCGCAAGTGGCTGCGCACGCTGCCAACCAAGGCGCCGTGGGTTAT
TCATGGCCCCGGTGAAAATGCTGGTGTGGTGGATATTGGGCAGGGCTATGCCGCCATCTTCAAGATGGAA
AGCCATAACCACCCATCCTTTATCGAACCCTATCAGGGTGCGGCCACGGGTGTGGGGGGCATTCTGCGCG
ATGTGTTCACCATGGGCGCACGCCCCATTGCCAACTTGAACGCCCTGCGTTTTGGCAGCCCCGAAAACCC
CGTTACCCGCCGCGTGATTGATGGCGTGGTGCGTGGTATTGGCGGCTATGGCAACTGTGTTGGCGTGCCC
ACCGTAGGCGGGGAAATCAACTTCCACCCGGCCTATGATGGCAACCCGCTGGTAAACGCCATGACGGTTG
GTTTGGCCCGTAAGGACCGTATCTTCCTTTCGGCTGCGGCAGGTGTTGGCAACCCGGTTGTTTACGTGGG
CTCCCGCACAGGGCGTGATGGCATTCATGGTGCCACCATGTCTTCCGCCGAGTTTGATGAAGATGCCCTT
TCCAAGCGCCCCACGGTACAGGTGGGTGACCCCTTTATTGAAAAGCTTCTGATTGAAGCCTGTCTGGAAC
TGATGGCAACAGATGCCATTATCGCCATTCAGGACATGGGCGCTGCGGGTCTGACATCTTCTTCCGTGGA
AATGGCAGGCAAGGGCGGTGTGGGCATTGAGCTTGATCTGGATGCCGTGCCCCAGCGTGAGCCGAACATG
ACGGCTTATGAAATGATGCTGTCTGAAAGCCAGGAACGCATGCTGATGGTGCTGCGCCCTGACCGGACAG
ACGTGGCCCGCAAGATCTTTGAAAAATGGGAACTGGATTTTGCCATTATTGGGCATCTGACAGATACCGG
CCACATCGTCGTCAAGCACAAAGGACAGTTGGAAGCCGATATTCCGCTGGACCCATTGGCAGAACAGGCC
CCTATTTACGATCGGCCCGCAACACCACCCAAGGCGCCGGCTCCGCTAGAAGGCGTGCATGCACCGCTTT
CTTTGGATGCCACGTTACTGAAGCTGGTTGGTTCGCCAGATCTGGCCTCCCGCGCATGGGTATGGAACCA
GTATGACAGCACTGTAGGGGGGCAGACAGTCCGCCGTCCGGGTGCTGCTGATGCTGCCATTGTGAAGGTG
GAAGATACAGACATTGGTCTGGCCATCACCACAGATTGCACCCCGCGTTACTGTCAGGCAGACCCCAAAA
CAGGTGGCGCACAAGCTGTTGCAGAAGCATGGCGTAACCTAACAGCTACTGGCGCACGCCCGCTGGCCGT
AACGGATAACCTGAACTTCGCCAACCCGGAAAAACCCGAAATCATGGGCCAGTTTGTGGCTGCGGTTGAA
GGTATGGGGGAAGCCTGTACAGCGCTGGATTTCCCGGTCGTGAGCGGCAACGTGTCTCTTTATAATGAAA
CACGAAACCCAGATGGCTCCACCACCGCCATTCTGCCCACACCCGCCATTGGCGCCTTGGGCGTTCTGGA
TGATGTGAACAAGGCTGTTGGCCTTGGCATGCAGCCAGAATCTGACGTGGTGCTGATTGGTGAAACCAAG
GGTGAGCTCGGCCAGACCATCTGGCTGCGTGAAATTCTGGGTCAGGAAGCTGGTGCACCGCCGCCGGTCG
ATCTGGTTGCCGAAAAACGCAATGGTGACTTTGTACGCAGCGCCATTCTGGATGGCACCATTACCGCATG
CCATGACATTGCTGACGGTGGCATTATGGTTGCCGCCGCAGAAATGGTGATGGCAAGTGGCATTGGATGT
GAGCTGGAAAGCCCAGATTCCGGTATCCGGCCAGAAGCCTTCTGGTTTGGTGAAGATCAGGCCCGCTATC
TGGCTTGTGTAGCAAACGGCAAAGCCCTGTGCGAACGCGCTCAGGCAGCTGGTGTGCCTGCACGCATTAT
TGCCCGCTCAGGCGGAAATGATTTGATTCTGCCCAGCGGCGTCACCATATCCGCAGCACGCCTAAAAACG
GCCCATGAAGCATTTTTCCCGATGCTGATGGGCAACTAACTCGAGCACCACCACCACCACCACTGAGATC
CGGCTGCTAACAAAGCCCGAAAGGAAGCTGAGTTGGCTGCTGCCACCGCTGAGCAATAACTAGCATAACC
CCTTGGGGCCTCTAAACGGGTCTTGAGGGGTTTTTTGCTGAAAGGAGGAACTATATCCGGAT
Features (pLannotate 1.2.2; 14 found; start..end, strand, type, name):
     12..467     +  rep_origin     f1 ori (sequence partly withheld): f1 bacteriophage origin of replication; arrow indicates direction of (+) strand synthesis
    494..598     +  promoter       AmpR promoter: bla
    599..1459    +  CDS            AmpR: β-lactamase; bla; confers resistance to ampicillin, carbenicillin, and related antibiotics
   1630..2218    +  rep_origin     ori: high-copy-number ColE1/pMB1/pBR322/pUC origin of replication
   2404..2546    -  misc_feature   bom: basis of mobility region from pBR322
   2648..2839    -  CDS            rop: Rop protein, which maintains plasmids at low copy number; rop
   2856..3236    +  CDS            YPB1_ECOLX: Protein predicted: Swiss-Prot protein existence level 4. From Escherichia coli.
   3348..3366    +  promoter       T7 promoter: promoter for bacteriophage T7 RNA polymerase
   3398..3420    +  RBS            RBS: efficient ribosome binding site from bacteriophage T7 gene 10 (Olins and Rangwala, 1989)
   3440..4099    +  CDS            purQ: PURQ_SYNY3 - Experimental evidence at protein level: Swiss-Prot protein existence level 1. Part of the phosphoribosylformylglycinamidine synthase complex involved in the purines biosynthetic pathway. Catalyzes the ATP-dependent conversion of formylglycinamide ribonucleotide (FGAR) and glutamine to yield formylglycinamidine ribonucleotide (FGAM) and glutamate. The FGAM synthase complex is composed of three subunits. PurQ produces an ammonia molecule by converting glutamine to glutamate. PurL transfers the ammonia molecule to FGAR to form FGAM in an ATP- dependent manner. PurS interacts with Pur
   4147..6162    +  CDS            purL (fragment): PURL_BACSU - Experimental evidence at protein level: Swiss-Prot protein existence level 1. Part of the phosphoribosylformylglycinamidine synthase complex involved in the purines biosynthetic pathway. Catalyzes the ATP-dependent conversion of formylglycinamide ribonucleotide (FGAR) and glutamine to yield formylglycinamidine ribonucleotide (FGAM) and glutamate. The FGAM synthase complex is composed of three subunits. PurQ produces an ammonia molecule by converting glutamine to glutamate. PurL transfers the ammonia molecule to FGAR to form FGAM in an ATP- dependent manner. PurS interacts with Pur
   6337..6354    +  CDS            9xHis (fragment): 9xHis affinity tag
   6364..6413    +  CDS            SET1 (fragment): solubility-enhancement tag derived from T7 phage gene 10B
   6421..6468    +  terminator     T7 terminator: transcription terminator for bacteriophage T7 RNA polymerase
