[The description below was written by a language model from this plasmid's Addgene catalogue record and pLannotate feature annotations shown in this document.]
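Description:
pJK611 is a bacterial expression plasmid built on the pET23a backbone for producing two subunits of formylglycinamidine ribonucleotide (FGAM) synthetase from Acetobacter aceti 1023: the glutaminase subunit PurQ and the large subunit PurL. The 6,493 bp plasmid is propagated in E. coli through a ColE1/pMB1-type origin and is listed as high copy. Selection is by ampicillin resistance, provided by β-lactamase under its own bla promoter. An f1 phage origin is also present. The automated annotation additionally flags bom and rop sequences of pBR322 origin in the backbone.

The payload is a native two-gene segment cloned between NdeI and XhoI. A T7 promoter and the phage T7 gene 10 ribosome binding site drive purQ, which begins at the NdeI site. purL follows on the same strand and has no promoter of its own. The depositor notes that the two genes overlap within one operon, so both are transcribed as a single T7 message that ends at the T7 terminator, with purL presumably translated from its native start signals. The feature table's homology-based calls cover only part of each gene, which explains the apparent gap between them.

A short His-tag sequence from the vector lies downstream of the XhoI site, but the record does not state whether it is fused in frame to PurL. A small hit to a T7 gene 10B-derived solubility tag is probably residual vector sequence. Expression requires a host that supplies T7 RNA polymerase. In the purine biosynthetic pathway, PurQ generates ammonia from glutamine and PurL uses it in the ATP-dependent conversion of FGAR to FGAM, so the plasmid suits co-production of these subunits for biochemical or structural study. The third complex component, PurS, is not encoded here.
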