Addgene plasmid #72532: pJK611
Purpose: Produces Acetobacter aceti 1023 formylglycinamidine ribonucleotide synthetase glutaminase subunit (AaPurQ); large subunit (AaPurL)
Depositing lab: T. J. Kappock. Depositing organization: Purdue University.
Backbone
  Vector backbone: pET23a
  Backbone size w/o insert (bp): 3666
  Total vector size (bp): 6493
  Vector type: Bacterial Expression
Growth in bacteria
  Bacterial resistance: Ampicillin, 100 μg/mL
  Growth temperature: 37°C
  Growth strain: DH5alpha
  Copy number: High Copy
Gene/Insert 1
  Gene/Insert name: formylglycinamidine ribonucleotide synthetase, glutaminase subunit (alt names: purQ; AZ09_06385)
  Species: Acetobacter aceti 1023
  GenBank ID: KDE20460
  Promoter: T7
  Cloning method: Restriction Enzyme; 5′ cloning site NdeI (not destroyed); 3′ cloning site n/a (unknown if destroyed)
  Sequencing primers: 5′ T7 promoter; 3′ n/a
Gene/Insert 2
  Gene/Insert name: formylglycinamidine ribonucleotide synthetase, large subunit (alt names: purL; AZ09_06390)
  Species: Acetobacter aceti 1023
  GenBank ID: KDE20461
  Promoter: n/a
  Cloning method: Restriction Enzyme; 5′ cloning site n/a (unknown if destroyed); 3′ cloning site XhoI (not destroyed)
  Sequencing primers: 5′ n/a; 3′ T7 terminator
Terms and licenses: Academic/Nonprofit Terms; Industry Terms: Not Available to Industry
Depositor comments: Two overlapping genes in one operon
How to cite: pJK611 was a gift from T. J. Kappock (Addgene plasmid # 72532 ; http://n2t.net/addgene:72532 ; RRID:Addgene_72532)
