>Addgene plasmid #72532 | pJK611 | addgene partial sequence | sequence record 135933 | T7 5'-TAATACGACTCACTATAGGG-3'
TTTTGTTTAACTTTAAGAAGGAGATATACATATGAAAGCAGCAATTATCGTATTCCCCGGTACCAACCGG
GAGCGCGATATGGCCATTGCCCTCAAGCGCGTTACAGGGCAGGCCCCGCGCATGATCTGGCACCATGAAA
CAGATCTGGGAGATACCGATCTAGTCGTGCTGCCAGGTGGTTTCAGCTATGGCGATTATCTGCGCTGTGG
TGCCATGGCAGCGCATTCTCCCATCATGGCGGCTATCAAAGCCTTTGCCCAAAAGGGTGGCCATATTTTG
GGTGTGTGCAACGGCTTCCAGATTTTAACGGAAACAGGGCTTCTGCCCGGTGCTCTGTTGCGCAACGCCA
ACCTGCGCTTTCTCTCTCAGGATTGCTACCTGAAGGTGGAAGCAGAGAACACACCTTTCACTCACAAGTG
GAAGAAGGGTGATGTTTTCCGCACCCCTCTGGCCCATGGTGATGGCAATTACACGGCAGATATCGCCACG
CTGGAACGGCTTGAAGGTGAAGGTCTTGTGGCTTTCCACTATGCCGATGCCAAAGGCAATGTGCAGGCTG
ATGATGCCATCAGCAACCCCAATGGCAGCATCAACAGCATTGCGGGTATTCTGAGCGAAAACAAACGCAT
TTGCGGCATGATGCCTCATCCAGAAGATCTGGTTGATCCTCTCATGGGTGGGGAAGATGGTCTGCCATTG
TTCCAAGGTCTGGTGGAGGCTGTAGTCCGGTGAATAAGCCTGTAACCGTTGATGAATCCCTTGCCCGTGA
ATTCGGGCTGACATCTGAGGAATACGGTCGTGTGCTGTCCATTATGGGCCGCACCCCCAGCCTGACAGAG
CTGGGCGTGTTCTCTGTGATGTGGTCGGAACACTGCTCCTACAAATCTTCCCGCAAGTGGCTGCGCACGC
TGCCAACCAAGGCGCCGTGGGTTATTCATGGCCCCGGTGAAAATGCTGGTGTGGTGGATATTGGGCAGGG
CTATGCCGCCATCTTCAAGATGGAAAGCCATAACCACCCATCCTTTATCGAACCCTATCAGGGTGCGGCC
ACGGGTGTGGGGGGCAT
