>Addgene plasmid #72532 | pJK611 | addgene partial sequence | sequence record 135935 | T7term 5'-GCTAGTTATTGCTCAGCGG-3'
GGGCTTTGTTAGCAGCCGGATCTCAGTGGTGGTGGTGGTGGTGCTCGAGTTAGTTGCCCATCAGCATCGG
GAAAAATGCTTCATGGGCCGTTTTTAGGCGTGCTGCGGATATGGTGACGCCGCTGGGCAGAATCAAATCA
TTTCCGCCTGAGCGGGCAATAATGCGTGCAGGCACACCAGCTGCCTGAGCGCGTTCGCACAGGGCTTTGC
CGTTTGCTACACAAGCCAGATAGCGGGCCTGATCTTCACCAAACCAGAAGGCTTCTGGCCGGATACCGGA
ATCTGGGCTTTCCAGCTCACATCCAATGCCACTTGCCATCACCATTTCTGCGGCGGCAACCATAATGCCA
CCGTCAGCAATGTCATGGCATGCGGTAATGGTGCCATCCAGAATGGCGCTGCGTACAAAGTCACCATTGC
GTTTTTCGGCAACCAGATCGACCGGCGGCGGTGCACCAGCTTCCTGACCCAGAATTTCACGCAGCCAGAT
GGTCTGGCCGAGCTCACCCTTGGTTTCACCAATCAGCACCACGTCAGATTCTGGCTGCATGCCAAGGCCA
ACAGCCTTGTTCACATCATCCAGAACGCCCAAGGCGCCAATGGCGGGTGTGGGCAGAATGGCGGTGGTGG
AGCCATCTGGGTTTCGTGTTTCATTATAAAGAGACACGTTGCCGCTCACGACCGGGAAATCCAGCGCTGT
ACAGGCTTCCCCCATACCTTCAACCGCAGCCACAAACTGGCCCATGATTTCGGGTTTTTCCGGGTTGGCG
AAGTTCAGGTTATCCGTTACGGCCAGCGGGCGTGCGCCAGTAGCTGTTAGGTTACGCCATGCTTCTGCAA
CAGCTTGTGCGCCACCTGTTTTGGGGTCTGCCTGACAGTAACGCGGGGTGCAATCTGTGGTGATGGCCAG
ACCAATGTCTGTATCTTCCACCTTCACAATGGCAGCATCAGCAGCACCCGGACGGCGGACTGTCTGCCCC
CCTACAGTGCTGTCATACTGGTTCCATACCCATGCGCGGGAGGCCAGATCTGGCGAACCAACCAGCTTCA
GTAACGTGGCATCCAAAGAAAGCGGTGCATGCACGCCTT
